Addgene plasmid #16440: pCMV-Neo-Bam
Purpose: (Empty Backbone) Contains two independent transcription units--a CMV promoter/enhancer upstream of a MCS and a HSV thymidine kinase promoter/enhancer upstream of the neomycin resistance gene.
Depositing lab: Bert Vogelstein. Depositing organization: Johns Hopkins University and School of Medicine. Publication: Suppression of human colorectal carcinoma cell growth by wild-type p53. Baker SJ, Markowitz S, Fearon ER, Willson JK, Vogelstein B. Science. 1990 Aug 24. 249(4971):912-5. 10.1126/science.2144057 PubMed 2144057.
Backbone
  Vector backbone: pCMV-Neo-Bam
  Backbone manufacturer: Vogelstein Lab
  Backbone size (bp): 6600
  Vector type: Mammalian Expression
  Selectable markers: Neomycin (select with G418)
Growth in bacteria
  Bacterial resistance: Ampicillin, 100 μg/mL
  Growth temperature: 37°C
  Growth strain: DH5alpha
  Copy number: Unknown
Gene/Insert
  Gene/Insert name: None
  Cloning method: Restriction Enzyme; 5′ cloning site BamHI (not destroyed); 3′ cloning site BamHI (not destroyed)
  Sequencing primers: 5′ Bglob-intron-F; 3′ Bglob-pA-R
Terms and licenses: Academic/Nonprofit Terms; Industry Terms: Not Available to Industry
Depositor comments: The vector pCMV-Neo-Bam was engineered to contain two independent transcription units. The first unit is comprised of a CMV promoter/enhancer upstream of a multiple cloning site, and splice and polyA sites to ensure appropriate processing. The second transcription unit includes a herpes simplex virus (HSV) thymidine kinase promoter/enhancer upstream of the neomycin resistance gene.
How to cite: pCMV-Neo-Bam was a gift from Bert Vogelstein (Addgene plasmid # 16440 ; http://n2t.net/addgene:16440 ; RRID:Addgene_16440)
