[The description below was written by a language model from this plasmid's Addgene catalogue record and pLannotate feature annotations shown in this document.]
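Description:
pCMV-Neo-Bam is an empty mammalian expression backbone built around two independent transcription units, listed at about 6.6 kb (the sequenced record is 6,502 nt). It is propagated in E. coli through a high-copy ColE1/pUC-type origin and selected with ampicillin via the β-lactamase gene and its own promoter. The bacterial portion also carries remnants of earlier cloning vectors, including lac promoter/operator elements and fragments of lacI, lacZα, rop and the pBR322 bom region, none of which appear to serve a designed function here.

The first unit is the expression cassette. The human cytomegalovirus immediate-early enhancer and promoter drive transcription through a rabbit β-globin intron, followed by a short stretch of β-globin coding sequence (annotated by similarity to a primate HBB entry, most likely residual globin exon sequence) and the rabbit β-globin polyadenylation signal. These splice and poly(A) elements provide proper processing of the transcript. Inserts are introduced at a BamHI site, which is retained at both ends after cloning, so orientation must be checked; the listed sequencing primers sit in the β-globin intron and poly(A) regions, flanking the cloning site.

The second unit places the Tn5-derived neomycin phosphotransferase gene under the herpes simplex virus thymidine kinase promoter, terminated by the HSV TK poly(A) signal. Adjacent Tn5 transposase and ble fragments are carried along with it. This marker allows G418 selection of stably transfected mammalian cells. The associated publication concerns suppression of colorectal carcinoma cell growth by wild-type p53, consistent with use of the vector to express a cDNA and select stable colonies.
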