Features (pLannotate 1.2.2; 21 found; start..end, strand, type, name):
      1..380     +  enhancer       CMV enhancer: human cytomegalovirus immediate early enhancer
    381..584     +  promoter       CMV promoter: human cytomegalovirus (CMV) immediate early promoter
    696..1268    +  intron         β-globin intron: intron from rabbit β-globin gene
   1272..1418    +  CDS            HBB: HBB_COLGU - Experimental evidence at transcript level: Swiss-Prot protein existence level 2. Involved in oxygen transport from the lung to the various peripheral tissues. From Colobus guereza (Mantled guereza) (Eastern black-and-white colobus monkey).
   1489..1544    +  polyA_signal   β-globin poly(A) signal: rabbit β-globin polyadenylation signal (Gil and Proudfoot, 1987)
   1926..1942    -  protein_bind   lac operator: The lac repressor binds to the lac operator to inhibit transcription in E. coli. This inhibition can be relieved by adding lactose or isopropyl-β-D-thiogalactopyranoside (IPTG). lac repressor encoded by lacI
   1950..1980    -  promoter       lac promoter: promoter for the E. coli lac operon
   1995..2016    -  protein_bind   CAP binding site: CAP binding activates transcription in the presence of cAMP. E. coli catabolite activator protein
   2029..2121    -  CDS            lacI (fragment): lac repressor; lacI; The lac repressor binds to the lac operator to inhibit transcription in E. coli. This inhibition can be relieved by adding lactose or isopropyl-β-D-thiogalactopyranoside (IPTG).
   2304..2892    -  rep_origin     ori: high-copy-number ColE1/pMB1/pBR322/pUC origin of replication
   3063..3923    -  CDS            AmpR: β-lactamase; bla; confers resistance to ampicillin, carbenicillin, and related antibiotics
   3924..4028    -  promoter       AmpR promoter: bla
   4123..4158    +  CDS            rop (fragment): Rop protein, which maintains plasmids at low copy number; rop
   4260..4359    +  misc_feature   bom (fragment): basis of mobility region from pBR322
   4365..4519    -  CDS            lacZα (fragment): LacZα fragment of β-galactosidase; lacZ fragment
   4523..4846    +  CDS            tnpA (fragment): TN5P_ECOLX - Also known as tnp. Experimental evidence at protein level: Swiss-Prot protein existence level 1. Mediates transposition of transposon Tn5 by a 'cut and paste' mechanism. First, the monomeric transposase binds the 19 bp inverted DNA repeats flanking the transposon. Then, dimerization of the DNA- bound transposase creates a synaptic DNA complex. After nicking of the first DNA strand, excision of the transposon proceeds through a series of intermediates. The transposase then mediates the insertion of the transposon at a new site by strand transfer. The activity of the wild- type tran
   4929..5074    +  promoter       HSV TK promoter: herpes simplex virus thymidine kinase promoter
   5131..5922    +  CDS            neo: KKA2_KLEPN - Also known as kan, nptII. Experimental evidence at protein level: Swiss-Prot protein existence level 1. Resistance to kanamycin, neomycin, paromomycin, ribostamycin, butirosin and gentamicin B. From Klebsiella pneumoniae.
   5946..6101    +  CDS            ble (fragment): BLE_KLEPN - Experimental evidence at protein level: Swiss-Prot protein existence level 1. Binding protein with a strong affinity to the bleomycin family of antibiotics. Binds to CL990; an antimitotic-antibiotic compound. From Klebsiella pneumoniae.
   6163..6210    +  polyA_signal   HSV TK poly(A) signal: herpes simplex virus thymidine kinase polyadenylation signal (Cole and Stacy, 1985)
   6301..6317    -  polyA_signal   bGH poly(A) signal (fragment): bovine growth hormone polyadenylation signal
>Addgene plasmid #16440 | pCMV-Neo-Bam | addgene full sequence | sequence record 211955 | Addgene NGS Result
GACATTGATTATTGACTAGTTATTAATAGTAATCAATTACGGGGTCATTAGTTCATAGCCCATATATGGA
GTTCCGCGTTACATAACTTACGGTAAATGGCCCGCCTGGCTGACCGCCCAACGACCCCCGCCCATTGACG
TCAATAATGACGTATGTTCCCATAGTAACGCCAATAGGGACTTTCCATTGACGTCAATGGGTGGAGTATT
TACGGTAAACTGCCCACTTGGCAGTACATCAAGTGTATCATATGCCAAGTACGCCCCCTATTGACGTCAA
TGACGGTAAATGGCCCGCCTGGCATTATGCCCAGTACATGACCTTATGGGACTTTCCTACTTGGCAGTAC
ATCTACGTATTAGTCATCGCTATTACCATGGTGATGCGGTTTTGGCAGTACATCAATGGGCGTGGATAGC
GGTTTGACTCACGGGGATTTCCAAGTCTCCACCCCATTGACGTCAATGGGAGTTTGTTTTGGCACCAAAA
TCAACGGGACTTTCCAAAATGTCGTAACAACTCCGCCCCATTGACGCAAATGGGCGGTAGGCGTGTACGG
TGGGAGGTCTATATAAGCAGAGCTCGTTTAGTGAACCGTCAGATCGCCTGGAGACGCCATCCACGCTGTT
TTGACCTCCATAGAAGACACCGGGACCGATCCAGCCTCCGGTCGACCGATCCTGAGAACTTCAGGGTGAG
TTTGGGGACCCTTGATTGTTCTTTCTTTTTCGCTATTGTAAAATTCATGTTATATGGAGGGGGCAAAGTT
TTCAGGGTGTTGTTTAGAATGGGAAGATGTCCCTTGTATCACCATGGACCCTCATGATAATTTTGTTTCT
TTCACTTTCTACTCTGTTGACAACCATTGTCTCCTCTTATTTTCTTTTCATTTTCTGTAACTTTTTCGTT
AAACTTTAGCTTGCATTTGTAACGAATTTTTAAATTCACTTTTGTTTATTTGTCAGATTGTAAGTACTTT
CTCTAATCACTTTTTTTTCAAGGCAATCAGGGTATATTATATTGTACTTCAGCACAGTTTTAGAGAACAA
TTGTTATAATTAAATGATAAGGTAGAATATTTCTGCATATAAATTCTGGCTGGCGTGGAAATATTCTTAT
TGGTAGAAACAACTACACCCTGGTCATCATCCTGCCTTTCTCTTTATGGTTACAATGATATACACTGTTT
GAGATGAGGATAAAATACTCTGAGTCCAAACCGGGCCCCTCTGCTAACCATGTTCATGCCTTCTTCTCTT
TCCTACAGCTCCTGGGCAACGTGCTGGTTGTTGTGCTGTCTCATCATTTTGGCAAAGAATTCCTCGACGG
ATCCGTCGAGGAATTCACTCCTCAGGTGCAGGCTGCCTATCAGAAGGTGGTGGCTGGTGTGGCCAATGCC
CTGGCTCACAAATACCACTGAGATCTTTTTCCCTCTGCCAAAAATTATGGGGACATCATGAAGCCCCTTG
AGCATCTGACTTCTGGCTAATAAAGGAAATTTATTTTCATTGCAATAGTGTGTTGGAATTTTTTGTGTCT
CTCACTCGGAAGGACATATGGGAGGGCAAATCATTTAAAACATCAGAATGAGTATTTGGTTTAGAGTTTG
GCAACATATGCCCATATGCTGGCTGCCATGAACAAAGGTTGGCTATAAAGAGGTCATCAGTATATGAAAC
AGCCCCCTGCTGTCCATTCCTTATTCCATAGAAAAGCCTTGACTTGAGGTTAGATTTTTTTTATATTTTG
TTTTGTGTTATTTTTTTCTTTAACATCCCTAAAATTTTCCTTACATGTTTTACTAGCCAGATTTTTCCTC
CTCTCCTGACTACTCCCAGTCATAGCTGTCCCTCTTCTCTTATGGAGATCCCTCGACGGATCGGCCGCAA
TTCGTAATCATGTCATAGCTGTTTCCTGTGTGAAATTGTTATCCGCTCACAATTCCACACAACATACGAG
CCGGAAGCATAAAGTGTAAAGCCTGGGGTGCCTAATGAGTGAGCTAACTCACATTAATTGCGTTGCGCTC
ACTGCCCGCTTTCCAGTCGGGAAACCTGTCGTGCCAGCTGCATTAATGAATCGGCCAACGCGCGGGGAGA
GGCGGTTTGCGTATTGGGCGCTCTTCCGCTTCCTCGCTCACTGACTCGCTGCGCTCGGTCGTTCGGCTGC
GGCGAGCGGTATCAGCTCACTCAAAGGCGGTAATACGGTTATCCACAGAATCAGGGGATAACGCAGGAAA
GAACATGTGAGCAAAAGGCCAGCAAAAGGCCAGGAACCGTAAAAAGGCCGCGTTGCTGGCGTTTTTCCAT
AGGCTCCGCCCCCCTGACGAGCATCACAAAAATCGACGCTCAAGTCAGAGGTGGCGAAACCCGACAGGAC
TATAAAGATACCAGGCGTTTCCCCCTGGAAGCTCCCTCGTGCGCTCTCCTGTTCCGACCCTGCCGCTTAC
CGGATACCTGTCCGCCTTTCTCCCTTCGGGAAGCGTGGCGCTTTCTCATAGCTCACGCTGTAGGTATCTC
AGTTCGGTGTAGGTCGTTCGCTCCAAGCTGGGCTGTGTGCACGAACCCCCCGTTCAGCCCGACCGCTGCG
CCTTATCCGGTAACTATCGTCTTGAGTCCAACCCGGTAAGACACGACTTATCGCCACTGGCAGCAGCCAC
TGGTAACAGGATTAGCAGAGCGAGGTATGTAGGCGGTGCTACAGAGTTCTTGAAGTGGTGGCCTAACTAC
GGCTACACTAGAAGAACAGTATTTGGTATCTGCGCTCTGCTGAAGCCAGTTACCTTCGGAAAAAGAGTTG
GTAGCTCTTGATCCGGCAAACAAACCACCGCTGGTAGCGGTGGTTTTTTTGTTTGCAAGCAGCAGATTAC
GCGCAGAAAAAAAGGATCTCAAGAAGATCCTTTGATCTTTTCTACGGGGTCTGACGCTCAGTGGAACGAA
AACTCACGTTAAGGGATTTTGGTCATGAGATTATCAAAAAGGATCTTCACCTAGATCCTTTTAAATTAAA
AATGAAGTTTTAAATCAATCTAAAGTATATATGAGTAAACTTGGTCTGACAGTTACCAATGCTTAATCAG
TGAGGCACCTATCTCAGCGATCTGTCTATTTCGTTCATCCATAGTTGCCTGACTCCCCGTCGTGTAGATA
ACTACGATACGGGAGGGCTTACCATCTGGCCCCAGTGCTGCAATGATACCGCGAGACCCACGCTCACCGG
CTCCAGATTTATCAGCAATAAACCAGCCAGCCGGAAGGGCCGAGCGCAGAAGTGGTCCTGCAACTTTATC
CGCCTCCATCCAGTCTATTAATTGTTGCCGGGAAGCTAGAGTAAGTAGTTCGCCAGTTAATAGTTTGCGC
AACGTTGTTGCCATTGCTACAGGCATCGTGGTGTCACGCTCGTCGTTTGGTATGGCTTCATTCAGCTCCG
GTTCCCAACGATCAAGGCGAGTTACATGATCCCCCATGTTGTGCAAAAAAGCGGTTAGCTCCTTCGGTCC
TCCGATCGTTGTCAGAAGTAAGTTGGCCGCAGTGTTATCACTCATGGTTATGGCAGCACTGCATAATTCT
CTTACTGTCATGCCATCCGTAAGATGCTTTTCTGTGACTGGTGAGTACTCAACCAAGTCATTCTGAGAAT
AGTGTATGCGGCGACCGAGTTGCTCTTGCCCGGCGTCAATACGGGATAATACCGCGCCACATAGCAGAAC
TTTAAAAGTGCTCATCATTGGAAAACGTTCTTCGGGGCGAAAACTCTCAAGGATCTTACCGCTGTTGAGA
TCCAGTTCGATGTAACCCACTCGTGCACCCAACTGATCTTCAGCATCTTTTACTTTCACCAGCGTTTCTG
GGTGAGCAAAAACAGGAAGGCAAAATGCCGCAAAAAAGGGAATAAGGGCGACACGGAAATGTTGAATACT
CATACTCTTCCTTTTTCAATATTATTGAAGCATTTATCAGGGTTATTGTCTCATGAGCGGATACATATTT
GAATGTATTTAGAAAAATAAACAAATAGGGGTTCCGCGCACATTTCCCCGAAAAGTGCCACCTGACGTCT
AAGAAACCATTATTATCATGACATTAACCTATAAAAATAGGCGTATCACGAGGCCCTTTCGTCTCGCGCG
TTTCGGTGATGACGGTGAAAACCTCTGACACATGCAGCTCCCGGAGACGGTCACAGCTTGTCTGTAAGCG
GATGCCGGGAGCAGACAAGCCCGTCAGGGCGCGTCAGCGGGTGTTGGCGGGTGTCGGGGCTGGCTTAACT
ATGCGGCATCAGAGCAGATTGTACTGAGAGTGCACCATATGCGGTGTGAAATACCGCACAGATGCGTAAG
GAGAAAATACCGCATCAGGCGCCATTCGCCATTCAGGCTGCGCAACTGTTGGGAAGGGCGATCGGTGCGG
GCCTCTTCGCTATTACGCCAGCTGGCGAAAGGGGGATGTGCTGCAAGGCGATTAAGTTGGGTAACGCCAG
GGTTTTCCCAGTCACGACGTTGTAAAACGACGGCCAGTGCCAAGCTTCACGCTGCCGCAAGCACTCAGGG
CGCAAGGGCTGCTAAAGGAAGCGGAACACGTAGAAAGCCAGTCCGCAGAAACGGTGCTGACCCCGGATGA
ATGTCAGCTACTGGGCTATCTGGACAAGGGAAAACGCAAGCGCAAAGAGAAAGCAGGTAGCTTGCAGTGG
GCTTACATGGCGATAGCTAGACTGGGCGGTTTTATGGACAGCAAGCGAACCGGAATTGCCAGCTGGGGCG
CCCTCTGGTAAGGTTGGGAAGCCCTGCAAAGTAAACTGGATGGCTTTCTTGCCGCCAAGGATCTGATGGC
GCAGGGGATCAAGATCCTGCTTCATCCCCGTGGCCCGTTGCTCGCGTTTGCTGGCGGTGTCCCCGGAAGA
AATATATTTGCATGTCTTTAGTTCTATGATGACACAAACCCCGCCCAGCGTCTTGTCATTGGCGAATTCG
AACACGCAGATGCAGTCGGGGCGGCGCGGTCCCAGGTCCACTTCGCATATTAAGGTGACGCGTGTGGCCT
CGAACACCGAGCGACCCTGCAGCGACCCGCTTAACAGCGTCAACAGCGTGCCGCAGATCTGATCAAGAGA
CAGGATGAGGATCGTTTCGCATGATTGAACAAGATGGATTGCACGCAGGTTCTCCGGCCGCTTGGGTGGA
GAGGCTATTCGGCTATGACTGGGCACAACAGACAATCGGCTGCTCTGATGCCGCCGTGTTCCGGCTGTCA
GCGCAGGGGCGCCCGGTTCTTTTTGTCAAGACCGACCTGTCCGGTGCCCTGAATGAACTGCAGGACGAGG
CAGCGCGGCTATCGTGGCTGGCCACGACGGGCGTTCCTTGCGCAGCTGTGCTCGACGTTGTCACTGAAGC
GGGAAGGGACTGGCTGCTATTGGGCGAAGTGCCGGGGCAGGATCTCCTGTCATCTCACCTTGCTCCTGCC
GAGAAAGTATCCATCATGGCTGATGCAATGCGGCGGCTGCATACGCTTGATCCGGCTACCTGCCCATTCG
ACCACCAAGCGAAACATCGCATCGAGCGAGCACGTACTCGGATGGAAGCCGGTCTTGTCGATCAGGATGA
TCTGGACGAAGAGCATCAGGGGCTCGCGCCAGCCGAACTGTTCGCCAGGCTCAAGGCGCGCATGCCCGAC
GGCGAGGATCTCGTCGTGACCCATGGCGATGCCTGCTTGCCGAATATCATGGTGGAAAATGGCCGCTTTT
CTGGATTCATCGACTGTGGCCGGCTGGGTGTGGCGGACCGCTATCAGGACATAGCGTTGGCTACCCGTGA
TATTGCTGAAGAGCTTGGCGGCGAATGGGCTGACCGCTTCCTCGTGCTTTACGGTATCGCCGCTCCCGAT
TCGCAGCGCATCGCCTTCTATCGCCTTCTTGACGAGTTCTTCTGAGCGGGACTCTGGGGTTCGAAATGAC
CGACCAAGCGACGCCCAACCTGCCATCACGAGATTTCGATTCCACCGCCGCCTTCTATGAAAGGTTGGGC
TTCGGAATCGTTTTCCGGGACGCCGGCTGGATGATCCTCCAGCGCGGGGATCTCATGCTGGAGTTCTTCG
CCCACCCCGGGAGATGGGGGAGGCTAACTGAAACACGGAAGGAGACAATACCGGAAGGAACCCGCGCTAT
GACGGCAATAAAAAGACAGAATAAAACGCACGGTGTTGGGTCGTTTGTTCATAAACGCGGGGTTCGGTCC
CAGGGCTGGCACTCTGTCGATACCCCACCGAGACCCCATTGGGGCCAATACGCCCGCGTTTCTTCCTTTT
CCCCACCCCACCCCCCAAGTTCGGGTGAAGGCCCAGGGCTCGCAGCCAACGTCGGGGCGGCAAGCCCTGC
CATAGCCACGGGCCCCGTGGGTTAGGGACGGCGGATCGCGGCCCTCTAGAGAGCTTGGCCCATTGCATAC
GTTGTATCCATATCATAATATGTACATTTATATTGGCTCATGTCCAACATTACCGCCATGTT
