>Addgene plasmid #16440 | pCMV-Neo-Bam | addgene partial sequence | sequence record 101118 | CMV-F 5'-CGCAAATGGGCGGTAGGCGTG-3'
CTATATAAGCAGAGCTCGTTTAGTGAACCGTCAGATCGCCTGGAGACGCCATCCACGCTGTTTTGACCTC
CATAGAAGACACCGGGACCGATCCAGCCTCCGGTCGACCGATCCTGAGAACTTCAGGGTGAGTTTGGGGA
CCCTTGATTGTTCTTTCTTTTTCGCTATTGTAAAATTCATGTTATATGGAGGGGGCAAAGTTTTCAGGGT
GTTGTTTAGAATGGGAAGATGTCCCTTGTATCACCATGGACCCTCATGATAATTTTGTTTCTTTCACTTT
CTACTCTGTTGACAACCATTGTCTCCTCTTATTTTCTTTTCATTTTCTGTAACTTTTTCGTTAAACTTTA
GCTTGCATTTGTAACGAATTTTTAAATTCACTTTTGTTTATTTGTCAGATTGTAAGTACTTTCTCTAATC
ACTTTTTTTTCAAGGCAATCAGGGTATATTATATTGTACTTCAGCACAGTTTTAGAGAACAATTGTTATA
ATTAAATGATAAGGTAGAATATTTCTGCATATAAATTCTGGCTGGCGTGGAAATATTCTTATTGGTAGAA
ACAACTACACCCTGGTCATCATCCTGCCTTTCTCTTTATGGTTACAATGATATACACTGTTTGAGATGAG
GATAAAATACTCTGAGTCCAAACCGGGCCCCTCTGCTAACCATGTTCATGCCTTCTTCTCTTTCCTACAG
CTCCTGGGCAACGTGCTGGTTGTTGTGCTGTCTCATCATTTTGGCAAAGAATTCCTCGACGGATCCGTCG
AGGAATTCACTCCTCAGGTGCAGGCTGCCTATCAGAAGGTGGTGGCTGGTGTGGCCAATGCCCTGGCTCA
CAAATACCACTGAGATCTTTTTCCCTCTGCCAAAAATTATGGGGACATCATGAAGCCCCTTGAGCATCTG
ACTTCTGGCTAATAAAGGAAATTTATTTTCATTGCAATAGTGTGTTGGAATTTTTTGTGTCTCTCACTCG
GAAGGACATATGGGAGGGCAAATCATTTAAAACATCAGAATGAGTATTTGGTTTAGAGTTTGGCAACATA
TGCCCATATGCTGGCTGCCATGAACAAAGGTTGGCTATAAAGAGGTCATCAGTATATGAAACAGCCCC
