>Addgene plasmid #16440 | pCMV-Neo-Bam | addgene partial sequence | sequence record 101119 | ColEterm 5'-agctgataccgctcgccgcagccgaacg-3'
CGAGTCAGTGAGCGAGGAAGCGGAAGAGCGCCCAATACGCAAACCGCCTCTCCCCGCGCGTTGGCCGATT
CATTAATGCAGCTGGCACGACAGGTTTCCCGACTGGAAAGCGGGCAGTGAGCGCAACGCAATTAATGTGA
GTTAGCTCACTCATTAGGCACCCCAGGCTTTACACTTTATGCTTCCGGCTCGTATGTTGTGTGGAATTGT
GAGCGGATAACAATTTCACACAGGAAACAGCTATGACATGATTACGAATTGCGGCCGATCCGTCGAGGGA
TCTCCATAAGAGAAGAGGGACAGCTATGACTGGGAGTAGTCAGGAGAGGAGGAAAAATCTGGCTAGTAAA
ACATGTAAGGAAAATTTTAGGGATGTTAAAGAAAAAAATAACACAAAACAAAATATAAAAAAAATCTAAC
CTCAAGTCAAGGCTTTTCTATGGAATAAGGAATGGACAGCAGGGGGCTGTTTCATATACTGATGACCTCT
TTATAGCCAACCTTTGTTCATGGCAGCCAGCATATGGGCATATGTTGCCAAACTCTAAACCAAATACTCA
TTCTGATGTTTTAAATGATTTGCCCTCCCATATGTCCTTCCGAGTGAGAGACACAAAAAATTCCAACACA
CTATTGCAATGAAAATAAATTTCCTTTATTAGCCAGAAGTCAGATGCTCAAGGGGCTTCATGATGTCCCC
ATAATTTTTGGCAGAGGGAAAAAGATCTCAGTGGTATTTGTGAGCCAGGGCATTGGCCACACCAGCCACC
ACCTTCTGATAGGCAGCCTGCACCTGAGGAGTGAATTCCTCGACGGATCCGTCGAGGAATTCTTTGCCAA
AATGATGAGACAGCACAACAACCAGCACGTTGCCCAGGAGCTGTAGGAAAGAGAAGAAGGCATGAACATG
GTTAGCAGAGGGGCCCGGTTTGGACTCAGAGTATTTTATCCTCATCTCAAACAGTGTATATCATTGTAAC
CATAAAGAGAAAGGCAGGATGATGACCAGGGTGTAGTTGTTTCTACCAATAA
