>Addgene plasmid #16440 | pCMV-Neo-Bam | addgene partial sequence | sequence record 101322 | HSV-TK-proF 5'-CCAGGTCCACTTCGCATATT-3'
AACACCGAGCGACCCTGCAGCGACCCGCTTAACAGCGTCAACAGCGTGCCGCAGATCTGATCAAGAGACA
GGATGAGGATCGTTTCGCATGATTGAACAAGATGGATTGCACGCAGGTTCTCCGGCCGCTTGGGTGGAGA
GGCTATTCGGCTATGACTGGGCACAACAGACAATCGGCTGCTCTGATGCCGCCGTGTTCCGGCTGTCAGC
GCAGGGGCGCCCGGTTCTTTTTGTCAAGACCGACCTGTCCGGTGCCCTGAATGAACTGCAGGACGAGGCA
GCGCGGCTATCGTGGCTGGCCACGACGGGCGTTCCTTGCGCAGCTGTGCTCGACGTTGTCACTGAAGCGG
GAAGGGACTGGCTGCTATTGGGCGAAGTGCCGGGGCAGGATCTCCTGTCATCTCACCTTGCTCCTGCCGA
GAAAGTATCCATCATGGCTGATGCAATGCGGCGGCTGCATACGCTTGATCCGGCTACCTGCCCATTCGAC
CACCAAGCGAAACATCGCATCGAGCGAGCACGTACTCGGATGGAAGCCGGTCTTGTCGATCAGGATGATC
TGGACGAAGAGCATCAGGGGCTCGCGCCAGCCGAACTGTTCGCCAGGCTCAAGGCGCGCATGCCCGACGG
CGAGGATCTCGTCGTGACCCATGGCGATGCCTGCTTGCCGAATATCATGGTGGAAAATGGCCGCTTTTCT
GGATTCATCGACTGTGGCCGGCTGGGTGTGGCGGACCGCTATCAGGACATAGCGTTGGCTACCCGTGATA
TTGCTGAAGAGCTTGGCGGCGAATGGGCTGACCGCTTCCTCGTGCTTTACGGTATCGCCGCTCCCGATTC
GCAGCGCATCGCCTTCTATCGCCTTCTTGACGAGTTCTTCTGAGCGGGACTCTGGGGTTCGAAATGACCG
ACCAAGCGACGCCCAACCTGCCATCACGAGATTTCGATTCCACCGCCGCCTTCTATGAAAGGTTGGGCTT
CGGAATCGTTTTCCGGGACGCCGGCTGGATGATCCTCCAGCGCGGG
